Addgene plasmid #89721: pX335A_hCas9(D10A)_IRF8gRNA3
Purpose: Knockout IRF8 in human cells
Depositing lab: Martin Zenke. Depositing organization: Rheinisch-Westfaelische Technische Hochschule Aachen (RWTH Aachen). Publication: Modelling IRF8 Deficient Human Hematopoiesis and Dendritic Cell Development with Engineered iPS Cells. Sontag S, Forster M, Qin J, Wanek P, Mitzka S, Schuler HM, Koschmieder S, Rose-John S, Sere K, Zenke M. Stem Cells. 2017 Jan 16. doi: 10.1002/stem.2565. PubMed 28090699.
Backbone
  Vector backbone: pX335-U6-Chimeric_BB-CBh-hSpCas9n(D10A)
  Backbone manufacturer: Feng Zhang lab, modified by Boris Greber lab
  Backbone size w/o insert (bp): 10827
  Total vector size (bp): 10829
  Modifications to backbone: 1. Puromycin resistance-2A-GFP cassette (previously introduced by Boris Greber lab) 2. IRF8 gRNA3
  Vector type: Mammalian Expression, CRISPR
  Selectable markers: Puromycin
Growth in bacteria
  Bacterial resistance: Ampicillin, 100 μg/mL
  Growth temperature: 37°C
  Growth strain: DH5alpha
  Copy number: High Copy
Gene/Insert
  Gene/Insert name: IRF8 gRNA3
  gRNA/shRNA sequence: human IRF8 locus (Intron 2 - Exon 3 boundary)
  Species: H. sapiens (human)
  GenBank ID: 3394
  Entrez Gene: IRF8 (a.k.a. H-ICSBP, ICSBP, ICSBP1, IMD32A, IMD32B, IRF-8)
  Promoter: U6
  Cloning method: Restriction Enzyme; 5′ cloning site BbsI (destroyed during cloning); 3′ cloning site BbsI (destroyed during cloning)
  Sequencing primers: 5′ actatcatatgcttaccgtaac; 3′ aacgccaatagggactttcc
Terms and licenses: Academic/Nonprofit Terms; Industry Terms: Not Available to Industry
Depositor comments: Original vector from Feng Zhang lab (pX335-U6-Chimeric_BB-CBh-hSpCas9n(D10A), Plasmid #42335) was modified from Boris Greber lab with a Puromycin resistance-2A-GFP cassette (Zhang M, D'Aniello C, Verkerk AO et al. Recessive cardiac phenotypes in induced pluripotent stem cell models of Jervell and Lange-Nielsen syndrome: disease mechanisms and pharmacological rescue. Proc Natl Acad Sci USA 2014;111:E5383-E5392.). This backbone was used for IRF8 gRNA cloning.
How to cite: pX335A_hCas9(D10A)_IRF8gRNA3 was a gift from Martin Zenke (Addgene plasmid # 89721 ; http://n2t.net/addgene:89721 ; RRID:Addgene_89721)
