[The description below was written by a language model from this plasmid's Addgene catalogue record and pLannotate feature annotations shown in this document.]
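Description:
pX335A_hCas9(D10A)_IRF8gRNA3 is a mammalian expression CRISPR plasmid built to knock out the human IRF8 gene. It derives from the pX335-U6-Chimeric_BB-CBh-hSpCas9n(D10A) backbone, which had previously been modified to carry a puromycin resistance/GFP selection cassette. In bacteria it is maintained as a high-copy plasmid through a ColE1/pUC-type origin and selected with ampicillin (AmpR, β-lactamase). An M13/f1-type phage origin and a single AAV2 ITR remnant are also annotated in the backbone.

The plasmid contains three functional units. A human U6 RNA polymerase III promoter drives a single guide RNA consisting of the IRF8-specific spacer fused to the Streptococcus pyogenes gRNA scaffold. The spacer was inserted at BbsI sites that were destroyed during cloning, and it targets the intron 2–exon 3 boundary of the human IRF8 locus. The CBh hybrid promoter (CMV enhancer, chicken β-actin promoter and a hybrid intron) expresses humanized SpCas9 carrying the D10A mutation, followed by a bGH polyadenylation signal. A short N-terminal epitope-tag fragment is annotated ahead of the Cas9 coding sequence. D10A converts Cas9 into a nickase that cuts only one DNA strand, so such constructs are normally used with a second guide on the opposite strand to create offset nicks. The "gRNA3" name suggests this plasmid belongs to a set of guides, but the record does not state the pairing.

The third unit uses an EF-1α core promoter with an HTLV-derived leader element to express a copGFP-type green fluorescent protein and puromycin N-acetyltransferase, described by the depositor as a 2A-linked cassette. It ends with a WPRE fragment and an SV40 poly(A) signal. This cassette allows drug selection or fluorescence-based enrichment of transfected cells. The associated work used the plasmid to model IRF8 deficiency in human induced pluripotent stem cells.
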