Features (pLannotate 1.2.2; 24 found; start..end, strand, type, name):
      1..241     +  promoter       U6 promoter: RNA polymerase III promoter for human U6 snRNA
    270..345     +  misc_RNA       gRNA scaffold: guide RNA scaffold for the Streptococcus pyogenes CRISPR/Cas9 system
    352..395     +  misc_RNA       gRNA scaffold (fragment): guide RNA scaffold for the Streptococcus pyogenes CRISPR/Cas9 system
    442..727     +  enhancer       CMV enhancer: human cytomegalovirus immediate early enhancer; contains an 18-bp deletion relative to the standard CMV enhancer
    729..1006    +  promoter       chicken β-actin promoter: No description available
   1007..1235    +  intron         hybrid intron: hybrid between chicken β-actin (CBA) and minute virus of mice (MMV) introns (Gray et al., 2011)
   1256..1283    +  CDS            3xHA (fragment): three tandem HA epitope tags
   1316..3031    +  CDS            Cas9(N): N-terminal portion of Streptococcus pyogenes Cas9 (Zetsche et al., 2015)
   2918..5416    +  CDS            Cas9(C): C-terminal portion of Streptococcus pyogenes Cas9 (Zetsche et al., 2015)
   5483..5594    +  polyA_signal   bGH poly(A) signal: bovine growth hormone polyadenylation signal
   5699..5839    +  repeat_region  AAV2 ITR: inverted terminal repeat of adeno-associated virus serotype 2 inverted
   5984..6195    +  promoter       EF-1α core promoter: core promoter for human elongation factor EF-1α
   6208..6476    +  LTR            5' LTR (truncated): truncated 5' long terminal repeat (LTR) from human T-cell leukemia virus (HTLV) type 1
   6533..7197    +  CDS            CopGFP (fragment): green fluorescent protein 2 from Pontellina plumata, also known as ppluGFP2 (Shagin et al., 2004)
   7321..7920    +  CDS            PuroR: puromycin N-acetyltransferase; pac from Streptomyces alboniger; confers resistance to puromycin
   7921..8027    +  misc_feature   WPRE (fragment): woodchuck hepatitis virus posttranscriptional regulatory element
   8036..8157    +  polyA_signal   SV40 poly(A) signal: SV40 polyadenylation signal
   8237..8288    -  misc_feature   bom (fragment): basis of mobility region from pBR322
   8307..8687    +  rep_origin     M13 ori (sequence partly withheld): M13 bacteriophage origin of replication; arrow indicates direction of (+) strand synthesis
   8763..8812    -  misc_feature   bom (fragment): basis of mobility region from pBR322
   8914..8949    -  CDS            rop (fragment): Rop protein, which maintains plasmids at low copy number; rop
   9044..9148    +  promoter       AmpR promoter: bla
   9149..10009   +  CDS            AmpR: β-lactamase; bla; confers resistance to ampicillin, carbenicillin, and related antibiotics
  10180..10768   +  rep_origin     ori: high-copy-number ColE1/pMB1/pBR322/pUC origin of replication
>Addgene plasmid #89721 | pX335A_hCas9(D10A)_IRF8gRNA3 | depositor full sequence | sequence record 176213 | pX335A_hCas9(D10A)_IRF8gRNA3 sequence 10829 bps
GAGGGCCTATTTCCCATGATTCCTTCATATTTGCATATACGATACAAGGCTGTTAGAGAGATAATTGGAA
TTAATTTGACTGTAAACACAAAGATATTAGTACAAAATACGTGACGTAGAAAGTAATAATTTCTTGGGTA
GTTTGCAGTTTTAAAATTATGTTTTAAAATGGACTATCATATGCTTACCGTAACTTGAAAGTATTTCGAT
TTCTTGGCTTTATATATCTTGTGGAAAGGACGAAACACCGCGTAACCTCGTCTTCCAAGGTTTTAGAGCT
AGAAATAGCAAGTTAAAATAAGGCTAGTCCGTTATCAACTTGAAAAAGTGGCACCGAGTCGGTGCTTTTT
TGTTTTAGAGCTAGAAATAGCAAGTTAAAATAAGGCTAGTCCGTTTTTAGCGCGTGCGCCAATTCTGCAG
ACAAATGGCTCTAGAGGTACCCGTTACATAACTTACGGTAAATGGCCCGCCTGGCTGACCGCCCAACGAC
CCCCGCCCATTGACGTCAATAGTAACGCCAATAGGGACTTTCCATTGACGTCAATGGGTGGAGTATTTAC
GGTAAACTGCCCACTTGGCAGTACATCAAGTGTATCATATGCCAAGTACGCCCCCTATTGACGTCAATGA
CGGTAAATGGCCCGCCTGGCATTGTGCCCAGTACATGACCTTATGGGACTTTCCTACTTGGCAGTACATC
TACGTATTAGTCATCGCTATTACCATGGTCGAGGTGAGCCCCACGTTCTGCTTCACTCTCCCCATCTCCC
CCCCCTCCCCACCCCCAATTTTGTATTTATTTATTTTTTAATTATTTTGTGCAGCGATGGGGGCGGGGGG
GGGGGGGGGGCGCGCGCCAGGCGGGGCGGGGCGGGGCGAGGGGCGGGGCGGGGCGAGGCGGAGAGGTGCG
GCGGCAGCCAATCAGAGCGGCGCGCTCCGAAAGTTTCCTTTTATGGCGAGGCGGCGGCGGCGGCGGCCCT
ATAAAAAGCGAAGCGCGCGGCGGGCGGGAGTCGCTGCGACGCTGCCTTCGCCCCGTGCCCCGCTCCGCCG
CCGCCTCGCGCCGCCCGCCCCGGCTCTGACTGACCGCGTTACTCCCACAGGTGAGCGGGCGGGACGGCCC
TTCTCCTCCGGGCTGTAATTAGCTGAGCAAGAGGTAAGGGTTTAAGGGATGGTTGGTTGGTGGGGTATTA
ATGTTTAATTACCTGGAGCACCTGCCTGAAATCACTTTTTTTCAGGTTGGACCGGTGCCACCATGTACCC
ATACGATGTTCCAGATTACGCTTCGCCGAAGAAAAAGCGCAAGGTCGAAGCGTCCGACAAGAAGTACAGC
ATCGGCCTGGCCATCGGCACCAACTCTGTGGGCTGGGCCGTGATCACCGACGAGTACAAGGTGCCCAGCA
AGAAATTCAAGGTGCTGGGCAACACCGACCGGCACAGCATCAAGAAGAACCTGATCGGAGCCCTGCTGTT
CGACAGCGGCGAAACAGCCGAGGCCACCCGGCTGAAGAGAACCGCCAGAAGAAGATACACCAGACGGAAG
AACCGGATCTGCTATCTGCAAGAGATCTTCAGCAACGAGATGGCCAAGGTGGACGACAGCTTCTTCCACA
GACTGGAAGAGTCCTTCCTGGTGGAAGAGGATAAGAAGCACGAGCGGCACCCCATCTTCGGCAACATCGT
GGACGAGGTGGCCTACCACGAGAAGTACCCCACCATCTACCACCTGAGAAAGAAACTGGTGGACAGCACC
GACAAGGCCGACCTGCGGCTGATCTATCTGGCCCTGGCCCACATGATCAAGTTCCGGGGCCACTTCCTGA
TCGAGGGCGACCTGAACCCCGACAACAGCGACGTGGACAAGCTGTTCATCCAGCTGGTGCAGACCTACAA
CCAGCTGTTCGAGGAAAACCCCATCAACGCCAGCGGCGTGGACGCCAAGGCCATCCTGTCTGCCAGACTG
AGCAAGAGCAGACGGCTGGAAAATCTGATCGCCCAGCTGCCCGGCGAGAAGAAGAATGGCCTGTTCGGCA
ACCTGATTGCCCTGAGCCTGGGCCTGACCCCCAACTTCAAGAGCAACTTCGACCTGGCCGAGGATGCCAA
ACTGCAGCTGAGCAAGGACACCTACGACGACGACCTGGACAACCTGCTGGCCCAGATCGGCGACCAGTAC
GCCGACCTGTTTCTGGCCGCCAAGAACCTGTCCGACGCCATCCTGCTGAGCGACATCCTGAGAGTGAACA
CCGAGATCACCAAGGCCCCCCTGAGCGCCTCTATGATCAAGAGATACGACGAGCACCACCAGGACCTGAC
CCTGCTGAAAGCTCTCGTGCGGCAGCAGCTGCCTGAGAAGTACAAAGAGATTTTCTTCGACCAGAGCAAG
AACGGCTACGCCGGCTACATTGACGGCGGAGCCAGCCAGGAAGAGTTCTACAAGTTCATCAAGCCCATCC
TGGAAAAGATGGACGGCACCGAGGAACTGCTCGTGAAGCTGAACAGAGAGGACCTGCTGCGGAAGCAGCG
GACCTTCGACAACGGCAGCATCCCCCACCAGATCCACCTGGGAGAGCTGCACGCCATTCTGCGGCGGCAG
GAAGATTTTTACCCATTCCTGAAGGACAACCGGGAAAAGATCGAGAAGATCCTGACCTTCCGCATCCCCT
ACTACGTGGGCCCTCTGGCCAGGGGAAACAGCAGATTCGCCTGGATGACCAGAAAGAGCGAGGAAACCAT
CACCCCCTGGAACTTCGAGGAAGTGGTGGACAAGGGCGCTTCCGCCCAGAGCTTCATCGAGCGGATGACC
AACTTCGATAAGAACCTGCCCAACGAGAAGGTGCTGCCCAAGCACAGCCTGCTGTACGAGTACTTCACCG
TGTATAACGAGCTGACCAAAGTGAAATACGTGACCGAGGGAATGAGAAAGCCCGCCTTCCTGAGCGGCGA
GCAGAAAAAGGCCATCGTGGACCTGCTGTTCAAGACCAACCGGAAAGTGACCGTGAAGCAGCTGAAAGAG
GACTACTTCAAGAAAATCGAGTGCTTCGACTCCGTGGAAATCTCCGGCGTGGAAGATCGGTTCAACGCCT
CCCTGGGCACATACCACGATCTGCTGAAAATTATCAAGGACAAGGACTTCCTGGACAATGAGGAAAACGA
GGACATTCTGGAAGATATCGTGCTGACCCTGACACTGTTTGAGGACAGAGAGATGATCGAGGAACGGCTG
AAAACCTATGCCCACCTGTTCGACGACAAAGTGATGAAGCAGCTGAAGCGGCGGAGATACACCGGCTGGG
GCAGGCTGAGCCGGAAGCTGATCAACGGCATCCGGGACAAGCAGTCCGGCAAGACAATCCTGGATTTCCT
GAAGTCCGACGGCTTCGCCAACAGAAACTTCATGCAGCTGATCCACGACGACAGCCTGACCTTTAAAGAG
GACATCCAGAAAGCCCAGGTGTCCGGCCAGGGCGATAGCCTGCACGAGCACATTGCCAATCTGGCCGGCA
GCCCCGCCATTAAGAAGGGCATCCTGCAGACAGTGAAGGTGGTGGACGAGCTCGTGAAAGTGATGGGCCG
GCACAAGCCCGAGAACATCGTGATCGAAATGGCCAGAGAGAACCAGACCACCCAGAAGGGACAGAAGAAC
AGCCGCGAGAGAATGAAGCGGATCGAAGAGGGCATCAAAGAGCTGGGCAGCCAGATCCTGAAAGAACACC
CCGTGGAAAACACCCAGCTGCAGAACGAGAAGCTGTACCTGTACTACCTGCAGAATGGGCGGGATATGTA
CGTGGACCAGGAACTGGACATCAACCGGCTGTCCGACTACGATGTGGACCATATCGTGCCTCAGAGCTTT
CTGAAGGACGACTCCATCGACAACAAGGTGCTGACCAGAAGCGACAAGAACCGGGGCAAGAGCGACAACG
TGCCCTCCGAAGAGGTCGTGAAGAAGATGAAGAACTACTGGCGGCAGCTGCTGAACGCCAAGCTGATTAC
CCAGAGAAAGTTCGACAATCTGACCAAGGCCGAGAGAGGCGGCCTGAGCGAACTGGATAAGGCCGGCTTC
ATCAAGAGACAGCTGGTGGAAACCCGGCAGATCACAAAGCACGTGGCACAGATCCTGGACTCCCGGATGA
ACACTAAGTACGACGAGAATGACAAGCTGATCCGGGAAGTGAAAGTGATCACCCTGAAGTCCAAGCTGGT
GTCCGATTTCCGGAAGGATTTCCAGTTTTACAAAGTGCGCGAGATCAACAACTACCACCACGCCCACGAC
GCCTACCTGAACGCCGTCGTGGGAACCGCCCTGATCAAAAAGTACCCTAAGCTGGAAAGCGAGTTCGTGT
ACGGCGACTACAAGGTGTACGACGTGCGGAAGATGATCGCCAAGAGCGAGCAGGAAATCGGCAAGGCTAC
CGCCAAGTACTTCTTCTACAGCAACATCATGAACTTTTTCAAGACCGAGATTACCCTGGCCAACGGCGAG
ATCCGGAAGCGGCCTCTGATCGAGACAAACGGCGAAACCGGGGAGATCGTGTGGGATAAGGGCCGGGATT
TTGCCACCGTGCGGAAAGTGCTGAGCATGCCCCAAGTGAATATCGTGAAAAAGACCGAGGTGCAGACAGG
CGGCTTCAGCAAAGAGTCTATCCTGCCCAAGAGGAACAGCGATAAGCTGATCGCCAGAAAGAAGGACTGG
GACCCTAAGAAGTACGGCGGCTTCGACAGCCCCACCGTGGCCTATTCTGTGCTGGTGGTGGCCAAAGTGG
AAAAGGGCAAGTCCAAGAAACTGAAGAGTGTGAAAGAGCTGCTGGGGATCACCATCATGGAAAGAAGCAG
CTTCGAGAAGAATCCCATCGACTTTCTGGAAGCCAAGGGCTACAAAGAAGTGAAAAAGGACCTGATCATC
AAGCTGCCTAAGTACTCCCTGTTCGAGCTGGAAAACGGCCGGAAGAGAATGCTGGCCTCTGCCGGCGAAC
TGCAGAAGGGAAACGAACTGGCCCTGCCCTCCAAATATGTGAACTTCCTGTACCTGGCCAGCCACTATGA
GAAGCTGAAGGGCTCCCCCGAGGATAATGAGCAGAAACAGCTGTTTGTGGAACAGCACAAGCACTACCTG
GACGAGATCATCGAGCAGATCAGCGAGTTCTCCAAGAGAGTGATCCTGGCCGACGCTAATCTGGACAAAG
TGCTGTCCGCCTACAACAAGCACCGGGATAAGCCCATCAGAGAGCAGGCCGAGAATATCATCCACCTGTT
TACCCTGACCAATCTGGGAGCCCCTGCCGCCTTCAAGTACTTTGACACCACCATCGACCGGAAGAGGTAC
ACCAGCACCAAAGAGGTGCTGGACGCCACCCTGATCCACCAGAGCATCACCGGCCTGTACGAGACACGGA
TCGACCTGTCTCAGCTGGGAGGCGACAGCCCCAAGAAGAAGAGAAAGGTGGAGGCCAGCTAAGAATTCCT
AGAGCTCGCTGATCAGCCTCGACTGTGCCTTCTAGTTGCCAGCCATCTGTTGTTTGCCCCTCCCCCGTGC
CTTCCTTGACCCTGGAAGGTGCCACTCCCACTGTCCTTTCCTAATAAAATGAGGAAATTGCATCGCATTG
TCTGAGTAGGTGTCATTCTATTCTGGGGGGTGGGGTGGGGCAGGACAGCAAGGGGGAGGATTGGGAAGAG
AATAGCAGGCATGCTGGGGAGCGGCCGCAGGAACCCCTAGTGATGGAGTTGGCCACTCCCTCTCTGCGCG
CTCGCTCGCTCACTGAGGCCGGGCGACCAAAGGTCGCCCGACGCCCGGGCTTTGCCCGGGCGGCCTCAGT
GAGCGAGCGAGCGCGCAGCTGCCTGCAGGAAAGAGCCCACAACCCCTCACTTGGTGGGCCAGTCCTCTGA
TAGACTGTGTCCCCTGGATACCCGTATTCTAGAGCTAGCGAATTCGAATTTAAATCGGATCCGCGGCCGC
GAAGGATCTGCGATCGCTCCGGTGCCCGTCAGTGGGCAGAGCGCACATCGCCCACAGTCCCCGAGAAGTT
GGGGGGAGGGGTCGGCAATTGAACGGGTGCCTAGAGAAGGTGGCGCGGGGTAAACTGGGAAAGTGATGTC
GTGTACTGGCTCCGCCTTTTTCCCGAGGGTGGGGGAGAACCGTATATAAGTGCAGTAGTCGCCGTGAACG
TTCTTTTTCGCAACGGGTTTGCCGCCAGAACACAGCTGAAGCTTCGAGGGGCTCGCATCTCTCCTTCACG
CGCCCGCCGCCCTACCTGAGGCCGCCATCCACGCCGGTTGAGTCGCGTTCTGCCGCCTCCCGCCTGTGGT
GCCTCCTGAACTGCGTCCGCCGTCTAGGTAAGTTTAAAGCTCAGGTCGAGACCGGGCCTTTGTCCGGCGC
TCCCTTGGAGCCTACCTAGACTCAGCCGGCTCTCCACGCTTTGCCTGACCCTGCTTGCTCAACTCTACGT
CTTTGTTTCGTTTTCTGTTCTGCGCCGTTACAGATCCAAGCTGTGACCGGCGCCTACGCTAGACGCCACC
ATGGAGAGCGACGAGAGCGGCCTGCCCGCCATGGAGATCGAGTGCCGCATCACCGGCACCCTGAACGGCG
TGGAGTTCGAGCTGGTGGGCGGCGGAGAGGGCACCCCCAAGCAGGGCCGCATGACCAACAAGATGAAGAG
CACCAAAGGCGCCCTGACCTTCAGCCCCTACCTGCTGAGCCACGTGATGGGCTACGGCTTCTACCACTTC
GGCACCTACCCCAGCGGCTACGAGAACCCCTTCCTGCACGCCATCAACAACGGCGGCTACACCAACACCC
GCATCGAGAAGTACGAGGACGGCGGCGTGCTGCACGTGAGCTTCAGCTACCGCTACGAGGCCGGCCGCGT
GATCGGCGACTTCAAGGTGGTGGGCACCGGCTTCCCCGAGGACAGCGTGATCTTCACCGACAAGATCATC
CGCAGCAACGCCACCGTGGAGCACCTGCACCCCATGGGCGATAACGTGCTGGTGGGCAGCTTCGCCCGCA
CCTTCAGCCTGCGCGACGGCGGCTACTACAGCTTCGTGGTGGACAGCCACATGCACTTCAAGAGCGCCAT
CCACCCCAGCATCCTGCAGAACGGGGGCCCCATGTTCGCCTTCCGCCGCGTGGAGGAGCTGCACAGCAAC
ACCGAGCTGGGCATCGTGGAGTACCAGCACGCCTTCAAGACCCCCATCGCCTTCGCCAGATCCCGCGCTC
AGTCGTCCAATTCTGCCGTGGACGGCACCGCCGGACCCGGCTCCACCGGATCTCGCGAGGGCAGAGGAAG
TCTTCTAACATGCGGTGACGTGGAGGAGAATCCCGGCCCTATGACCGAGTACAAGCCCACGGTGCGCCTC
GCCACCCGCGACGACGTCCCCAGGGCCGTACGCACCCTCGCCGCCGCGTTCGCCGACTACCCCGCCACGC
GCCACACCGTCGATCCGGACCGCCACATCGAGCGGGTCACCGAGCTGCAAGAACTCTTCCTCACGCGCGT
CGGGCTCGACATCGGCAAGGTGTGGGTCGCGGACGACGGCGCCGCGGTGGCGGTCTGGACCACGCCGGAG
AGCGTCGAAGCGGGGGCGGTGTTCGCCGAGATCGGCCCGCGCATGGCCGAGTTGAGCGGTTCCCGGCTGG
CCGCGCAGCAACAGATGGAAGGCCTCCTGGCGCCGCACCGGCCCAAGGAGCCCGCGTGGTTCCTGGCCAC
CGTCGGCGTCTCGCCCGACCACCAGGGCAAGGGTCTGGGCAGCGCCGTCGTGCTCCCCGGAGTGGAGGCG
GCCGAGCGCGCCGGGGTGCCCGCCTTCCTGGAGACCTCCGCGCCCCGCAACCTCCCCTTCTACGAGCGGC
TCGGCTTCACCGTCACCGCCGACGTCGAGGTGCCCGAAGGACCGCGCACCTGGTGCATGACCCGCAAGCC
CGGTGCCTGAAATCAACCTCTGGATTACAAAATTTGTGAAAGATTGACTGGTATTCTTAACTATGTTGCT
CCTTTTACGCTATGTGGATACGCTGCTTTAATGCCTTTGTATCATGCGTTAACTAAACTTGTTTATTGCA
GCTTATAATGGTTACAAATAAAGCAATAGCATCACAAATTTCACAAATAAAGCATTTTTTTCACTGCATT
CTAGTTGTGGTTTGTCCAAACTCATCAATGTATCTTATCATGTCTGGAATTGACTCAAATGATGTCAATT
AGTCTATCAGAAGCTATCTGGTCTCCCTTCCGGGCCTGCAGGGGCGCCTGATGCGGTATTTTCTCCTTAC
GCATCTGTGCGGTATTTCACACCGCATA
[142 nt withheld, positions 8289-8430]
C
[141 nt withheld, positions 8432-8572]
CCTTTGACGTTGGAGTCCACGTTCTTT
[37 nt withheld, positions 8600-8636]
ACCCTATCTCGGGCTATTCTTTTGATTTATAAGGGATTTTGCCGATTTCGGCCTATTGGTTAAAAAATGA
GCTGATTTAACAAAAATTTAACGCGAATTTTAACAAAATATTAACGTTTACAATTTTATGGTGCACTCTC
AGTACAATCTGCTCTGATGCCGCATAGTTAAGCCAGCCCCGACACCCGCCAACACCCGCTGACGCGCCCT
GACGGGCTTGTCTGCTCCCGGCATCCGCTTACAGACAAGCTGTGACCGTCTCCGGGAGCTGCATGTGTCA
GAGGTTTTCACCGTCATCACCGAAACGCGCGAGACGAAAGGGCCTCGTGATACGCCTATTTTTATAGGTT
AATGTCATGATAATAATGGTTTCTTAGACGTCAGGTGGCACTTTTCGGGGAAATGTGCGCGGAACCCCTA
TTTGTTTATTTTTCTAAATACATTCAAATATGTATCCGCTCATGAGACAATAACCCTGATAAATGCTTCA
ATAATATTGAAAAAGGAAGAGTATGAGTATTCAACATTTCCGTGTCGCCCTTATTCCCTTTTTTGCGGCA
TTTTGCCTTCCTGTTTTTGCTCACCCAGAAACGCTGGTGAAAGTAAAAGATGCTGAAGATCAGTTGGGTG
CACGAGTGGGTTACATCGAACTGGATCTCAACAGCGGTAAGATCCTTGAGAGTTTTCGCCCCGAAGAACG
TTTTCCAATGATGAGCACTTTTAAAGTTCTGCTATGTGGCGCGGTATTATCCCGTATTGACGCCGGGCAA
GAGCAACTCGGTCGCCGCATACACTATTCTCAGAATGACTTGGTTGAGTACTCACCAGTCACAGAAAAGC
ATCTTACGGATGGCATGACAGTAAGAGAATTATGCAGTGCTGCCATAACCATGAGTGATAACACTGCGGC
CAACTTACTTCTGACAACGATCGGAGGACCGAAGGAGCTAACCGCTTTTTTGCACAACATGGGGGATCAT
GTAACTCGCCTTGATCGTTGGGAACCGGAGCTGAATGAAGCCATACCAAACGACGAGCGTGACACCACGA
TGCCTGTAGCAATGGCAACAACGTTGCGCAAACTATTAACTGGCGAACTACTTACTCTAGCTTCCCGGCA
ACAATTAATAGACTGGATGGAGGCGGATAAAGTTGCAGGACCACTTCTGCGCTCGGCCCTTCCGGCTGGC
TGGTTTATTGCTGATAAATCTGGAGCCGGTGAGCGTGGAAGCCGCGGTATCATTGCAGCACTGGGGCCAG
ATGGTAAGCCCTCCCGTATCGTAGTTATCTACACGACGGGGAGTCAGGCAACTATGGATGAACGAAATAG
ACAGATCGCTGAGATAGGTGCCTCACTGATTAAGCATTGGTAACTGTCAGACCAAGTTTACTCATATATA
CTTTAGATTGATTTAAAACTTCATTTTTAATTTAAAAGGATCTAGGTGAAGATCCTTTTTGATAATCTCA
TGACCAAAATCCCTTAACGTGAGTTTTCGTTCCACTGAGCGTCAGACCCCGTAGAAAAGATCAAAGGATC
TTCTTGAGATCCTTTTTTTCTGCGCGTAATCTGCTGCTTGCAAACAAAAAAACCACCGCTACCAGCGGTG
GTTTGTTTGCCGGATCAAGAGCTACCAACTCTTTTTCCGAAGGTAACTGGCTTCAGCAGAGCGCAGATAC
CAAATACTGTCCTTCTAGTGTAGCCGTAGTTAGGCCACCACTTCAAGAACTCTGTAGCACCGCCTACATA
CCTCGCTCTGCTAATCCTGTTACCAGTGGCTGCTGCCAGTGGCGATAAGTCGTGTCTTACCGGGTTGGAC
TCAAGACGATAGTTACCGGATAAGGCGCAGCGGTCGGGCTGAACGGGGGGTTCGTGCACACAGCCCAGCT
TGGAGCGAACGACCTACACCGAACTGAGATACCTACAGCGTGAGCTATGAGAAAGCGCCACGCTTCCCGA
AGGGAGAAAGGCGGACAGGTATCCGGTAAGCGGCAGGGTCGGAACAGGAGAGCGCACGAGGGAGCTTCCA
GGGGGAAACGCCTGGTATCTTTATAGTCCTGTCGGGTTTCGCCACCTCTGACTTGAGCGTCGATTTTTGT
GATGCTCGTCAGGGGGGCGGAGCCTATGGAAAAACGCCAGCAACGCGGCCTTTTTACGGTTCCTGGCCTT
TTGCTGGCCTTTTGCTCACATGT
