>Addgene plasmid #89721 | pX335A_hCas9(D10A)_IRF8gRNA3 | addgene partial sequence | sequence record 180034 | Addgene Partial NGS Result
CGGGAGTCGCTGCGCGCTGCCTTCGCCCCGTGCCCCGCTCCGCCGCCGCCTCGCGCCGCCCGCCCCGGCT
CTGACTGACCGCGTTACTCCCACAGGTGAGCGGGCGGGACGGCCCTTCTCCTCCGGGCTGTAATTAGCTG
AGCAAGAGGTAAGGGTTTAAGGGATGGTTGGTTGGTGGGGTATTAATGTTTAATTACCTGGAGCACCTGC
CTGAAATCACTTTTTTTCAGGTTGGACCGGTGCCACCATGTACCCATACGATGTTCCAGATTACGCTTCG
CCGAAGAAAAAGCGCAAGGTCGAAGCGTCCGACAAGAAGTACAGCATCGGCCTGGCCATCGGCACCAACT
CTGTGGGCTGGGCCGTGATCACCGACGAGTACAAGGTGCCCAGCAAGAAATTCAAGGTGCTGGGCAACAC
CGACCGGCACAGCATCAAGAAGAACCTGATCGGAGCCCTGCTGTTCGACAGCGGCGAAACAGCCGAGGCC
ACCCGGCTGAAGAGAACCGCCAGAAGAAGATACACCAGACGGAAGAACCGGATCTGCTATCTGCAAGAGA
TCTTCAGCAACGAGATGGCCAAGGTGGACGACAGCTTCTTCCACAGACTGGAAGAGTCCTTCCTGGTGGA
AGAGGATAAGAAGCACGAGCGGCACCCCATCTTCGGCAACATCGTGGACGAGGTGGCCTACCACGAGAAG
TACCCCACCATCTACCACCTGAGAAAGAAACTGGTGGACAGCACCGACAAGGCCGACCTGCGGCTGATCT
ATCTGGCCCTGGCCCACATGATCAAGTTCCGGGGCCACTTCCTGATCGAGGGCGACCTGAACCCCGACAA
CAGCGACGTGGACAAGCTGTTCATCCAGCTGGTGCAGACCTACAACCAGCTGTTCGAGGAAAACCCCATC
AACGCCAGCGGCGTGGACGCCAAGGCCATCCTGTCTGCCAGACTGAGCAAGAGCAGACGGCTGGAAAATC
TGATCGCCCAGCTGCCCGGCGAGAAGAAGAATGGCCTGTTCGGCAACCTGATTGCCCTGAGCCTGGGCCT
GACCCCCAACTTCAAGAGCAACTTCGACCTGGCCGAGGATGCCAAACTGCAGCTGAGCAAGGACACCTAC
GACGACGACCTGGACAACCTGCTGGCCCAGATCGGCGACCAGTACGCCGACCTGTTTCTGGCCGCCAAGA
ACCTGTCCGACGCCATCCTGCTGAGCGACATCCTGAGAGTGAACACCGAGATCACCAAGGCCCCCCTGAG
CGCCTCTATGATCAAGAGATACGACGAGCACCACCAGGACCTGACCCTGCTGAAAGCTCTCGTGCGGCAG
CAGCTGCCTGAGAAGTACAAAGAGATTTTCTTCGACCAGAGCAAGAACGGCTACGCCGGCTACATTGACG
GCGGAGCCAGCCAGGAAGAGTTCTACAAGTTCATCAAGCCCATCCTGGAAAAGATGGACGGCACCGAGGA
ACTGCTCGTGAAGCTGAACAGAGAGGACCTGCTGCGGAAGCAGCGGACCTTCGACAACGGCAGCATCCCC
CACCAGATCCACCTGGGAGAGCTGCACGCCATTCTGCGGCGGCAGGAAGATTTTTACCCATTCCTGAAGG
ACAACCGGGAAAAGATCGAGAAGATCCTGACCTTCCGCATCCCCTACTACGTGGGCCCTCTGGCCAGGGG
AAACAGCAGATTCGCCTGGATGACCAGAAAGAGCGAGGAAACCATCACCCCCTGGAACTTCGAGGAAGTG
GTGGACAAGGGCGCTTCCGCCCAGAGCTTCATCGAGCGGATGACCAACTTCGATAAGAACCTGCCCAACG
AGAAGGTGCTGCCCAAGCACAGCCTGCTGTACGAGTACTTCACCGTGTATAACGAGCTGACCAAAGTGAA
ATACGTGACCGAGGGAATGAGAAAGCCCGCCTTCCTGAGCGGCGAGCAGAAAAAGGCCATCGTGGACCTG
CTGTTCAAGACCAACCGGAAAGTGACCGTGAAGCAGCTGAAAGAGGACTACTTCAAGAAAATCGAGTGCT
TCGACTCCGTGGAAATCTCCGGCGTGGAAGATCGGTTCAACGCCTCCCTGGGCACATACCACGATCTGCT
GAAAATTATCAAGGACAAGGACTTCCTGGACAATGAGGAAAACGAGGACATTCTGGAAGATATCGTGCTG
ACCCTGACACTGTTTGAGGACAGAGAGATGATCGAGGAACGGCTGAAAACCTATGCCCACCTGTTCGACG
ACAAAGTGATGAAGCAGCTGAAGCGGCGGAGATACACCGGCTGGGGCAGGCTGAGCCGGAAGCTGATCAA
CGGCATCCGGGACAAGCAGTCCGGCAAGACAATCCTGGATTTCCTGAAGTCCGACGGCTTCGCCAACAGA
AACTTCATGCAGCTGATCCACGACGACAGCCTGACCTTTAAAGAGGACATCCAGAAAGCCCAGGTGTCCG
GCCAGGGCGATAGCCTGCACGAGCACATTGCCAATCTGGCCGGCAGCCCCGCCATTAAGAAGGGCATCCT
GCAGACAGTGAAGGTGGTGGACGAGCTCGTGAAAGTGATGGGCCGGCACAAGCCCGAGAACATCGTGATC
GAAATGGCCAGAGAGAACCAGACCACCCAGAAGGGACAGAAGAACAGCCGCGAGAGAATGAAGCGGATCG
AAGAGGGCATCAAAGAGCTGGGCAGCCAGATCCTGAAAGAACACCCCGTGGAAAACACCCAGCTGCAGAA
CGAGAAGCTGTACCTGTACTACCTGCAGAATGGGCGGGATATGTACGTGGACCAGGAACTGGACATCAAC
CGGCTGTCCGACTACGATGTGGACCATATCGTGCCTCAGAGCTTTCTGAAGGACGACTCCATCGACAACA
AGGTGCTGACCAGAAGCGACAAGAACCGGGGCAAGAGCGACAACGTGCCCTCCGAAGAGGTCGTGAAGAA
GATGAAGAACTACTGGCGGCAGCTGCTGAACGCCAAGCTGATTACCCAGAGAAAGTTCGACAATCTGACC
AAGGCCGAGAGAGGCGGCCTGAGCGAACTGGATAAGGCCGGCTTCATCAAGAGACAGCTGGTGGAAACCC
GGCAGATCACAAAGCACGTGGCACAGATCCTGGACTCCCGGATGAACACTAAGTACGACGAGAATGACAA
GCTGATCCGGGAAGTGAAAGTGATCACCCTGAAGTCCAAGCTGGTGTCCGATTTCCGGAAGGATTTCCAG
TTTTACAAAGTGCGCGAGATCAACAACTACCACCACGCCCACGACGCCTACCTGAACGCCGTCGTGGGAA
CCGCCCTGATCAAAAAGTACCCTAAGCTGGAAAGCGAGTTCGTGTACGGCGACTACAAGGTGTACGACGT
GCGGAAGATGATCGCCAAGAGCGAGCAGGAAATCGGCAAGGCTACCGCCAAGTACTTCTTCTACAGCAAC
ATCATGAACTTTTTCAAGACCGAGATTACCCTGGCCAACGGCGAGATCCGGAAGCGGCCTCTGATCGAGA
CAAACGGCGAAACCGGGGAGATCGTGTGGGATAAGGGCCGGGATTTTGCCACCGTGCGGAAAGTGCTGAG
CATGCCCCAAGTGAATATCGTGAAAAAGACCGAGGTGCAGACAGGCGGCTTCAGCAAAGAGTCTATCCTG
CCCAAGAGGAACAGCGATAAGCTGATCGCCAGAAAGAAGGACTGGGACCCTAAGAAGTACGGCGGCTTCG
ACAGCCCCACCGTGGCCTATTCTGTGCTGGTGGTGGCCAAAGTGGAAAAGGGCAAGTCCAAGAAACTGAA
GAGTGTGAAAGAGCTGCTGGGGATCACCATCATGGAAAGAAGCAGCTTCGAGAAGAATCCCATCGACTTT
CTGGAAGCCAAGGGCTACAAAGAAGTGAAAAAGGACCTGATCATCAAGCTGCCTAAGTACTCCCTGTTCG
AGCTGGAAAACGGCCGGAAGAGAATGCTGGCCTCTGCCGGCGAACTGCAGAAGGGAAACGAACTGGCCCT
GCCCTCCAAATATGTGAACTTCCTGTACCTGGCCAGCCACTATGAGAAGCTGAAGGGCTCCCCCGAGGAT
AATGAGCAGAAACAGCTGTTTGTGGAACAGCACAAGCACTACCTGGACGAGATCATCGAGCAGATCAGCG
AGTTCTCCAAGAGAGTGATCCTGGCCGACGCTAATCTGGACAAAGTGCTGTCCGCCTACAACAAGCACCG
GGATAAGCCCATCAGAGAGCAGGCCGAGAATATCATCCACCTGTTTACCCTGACCAATCTGGGAGCCCCT
GCCGCCTTCAAGTACTTTGACACCACCATCGACCGGAAGAGGTACACCAGCACCAAAGAGGTGCTGGACG
CCACCCTGATCCACCAGAGCATCACCGGCCTGTACGAGACACGGATCGACCTGTCTCAGCTGGGAGGCGA
CAGCCCCAAGAAGAAGAGAAAGGTGGAGGCCAGCTAAGAATTCCTAGAGCTCGCTGATCAGCCTCGACTG
TGCCTTCTAGTTGCCAGCCATCTGTTGTTTGCCCCTCCCCCGTGCCTTCCTTGACCCTGGAAGGTGCCAC
TCCCACTGTCCTTTCCTAATAAAATGAGGAAATTGCATCGCATTGTCTGAGTAGGTGTCATTCTATTCTG
GGGGGTGGGGTGGGGCAGGACAGCAAGGGGGAGGATTGGGAAGAGAATAGCAGGCATGCTGGGGAGCGGC
CGCAGGAACCCCTAGTGATGGAGTTGGCCACTCCCTCTCTGCGCGCTCGCTCGCTCACTGAGGCCGGGCG
ACCAAAGGTCGCCCGACGCCCGGGCTTTGCCCGGGCGGCCTCAGTGAGCGAGCGAGCGCGCAGCTGCCTG
CAGGAAAGAGCCCACAACCCCTCACTTGGTGGGCCAGTCCTCTGATAGACTGTGTCCCCTGGATACCCGT
ATTCTAGAGCTAGCGAATTCGAATTTAAATCGGATCCGCGGCCGCGAAGGATCTGCGATCGCTCCGGTGC
CCGTCAGTGGGCAGAGCGCACATCGCCCACAGTCCCCGAGAAGTTGGGGGGAGGGGTCGGCAATTGAACG
GGTGCCTAGAGAAGGTGGCGCGGGGTAAACTGGGAAAGTGATGTCGTGTACTGGCTCCGCCTTTTTCCCG
AGGGTGGGGGAGAACCGTATATAAGTGCAGTAGTCGCCGTGAACGTTCTTTTTCGCAACGGGTTTGCCGC
CAGAACACAGCTGAAGCTTCGAGGGGCTCGCATCTCTCCTTCACGCGCCCGCCGCCCTACCTGAGGCCGC
CATCCACGCCGGTTGAGTCGCGTTCTGCCGCCTCCCGCCTGTGGTGCCTCCTGAACTGCGTCCGCCGTCT
AGGTAAGTTTAAAGCTCAGGTCGAGACCGGGCCTTTGTCCGGCGCTCCCTTGGAGCCTACCTAGACTCAG
CCGGCTCTCCACGCTTTGCCTGACCCTGCTTGCTCAACTCTACGTCTTTGTTTCGTTTTCTGTTCTGCGC
CGTTACAGATCCAAGCTGTGACCGGCGCCTACGCTAGACGCCACCATGGAGAGCGACGAGAGCGGCCTGC
CCGCCATGGAGATCGAGTGCCGCATCACCGGCACCCTGAACGGCGTGGAGTTCGAGCTGGTGGGCGGCGG
AGAGGGCACCCCCAAGCAGGGCCGCATGACCAACAAGATGAAGAGCACCAAAGGCGCCCTGACCTTCAGC
CCCTACCTGCTGAGCCACGTGATGGGCTACGGCTTCTACCACTTCGGCACCTACCCCAGCGGCTACGAGA
ACCCCTTCCTGCACGCCATCAACAACGGCGGCTACACCAACACCCGCATCGAGAAGTACGAGGACGGCGG
CGTGCTGCACGTGAGCTTCAGCTACCGCTACGAGGCCGGCCGCGTGATCGGCGACTTCAAGGTGGTGGGC
ACCGGCTTCCCCGAGGACAGCGTGATCTTCACCGACAAGATCATCCGCAGCAACGCCACCGTGGAGCACC
TGCACCCCATGGGCGATAACGTGCTGGTGGGCAGCTTCGCCCGCACCTTCAGCCTGCGCGACGGCGGCTA
CTACAGCTTCGTGGTGGACAGCCACATGCACTTCAAGAGCGCCATCCACCCCAGCATCCTGCAGAACGGG
GGCCCCATGTTCGCCTTCCGCCGCGTGGAGGAGCTGCACAGCAACACCGAGCTGGGCATCGTGGAGTACC
AGCACGCCTTCAAGACCCCCATCGCCTTCGCCAGATCCCGCGCTCAGTCGTCCAATTCTGCCGTGGACGG
CACCGCCGGACCCGGCTCCACCGGATCTCGCGAGGGCAGAGGAAGTCTTCTAACATGCGGTGACGTGGAG
GAGAATCCCGGCCCTATGACCGAGTACAAGCCCACGGTGCGCCTCGCCACCCGCGACGACGTCCCCAGGG
CCGTACGCACCCTCGCCGCCGCGTTCGCCGACTACCCCGCCACGCGCCACACCGTCGATCCGGACCGCCA
CATCGAGCGGGTCACCGAGCTGCAAGAACTCTTCCTCACGCGCGTCGGGCTCGACATCGGCAAGGTGTGG
GTCGCGGACGACGGCGCCGCGGTGGCGGTCTGGACCACGCCGGAGAGCGTCGAAGCGGGGGCGGTGTTCG
CCGAGATCGGCCCGCGCATGGCCGAGTTGAGCGGTTCCCGGCTGGCCGCGCAGCAACAGATGGAAGGCCT
CCTGGCGCCGCACCGGCCCAAGGAGCCCGCGTGGTTCCTGGCCACCGTCGGCGTCTCGCCCGACCACCAG
GGCAAGGGTCTGGGCAGCGCCGTCGTGCTCCCCGGAGTGGAGGCGGCCGAGCGCGCCGGGGTGCCCGCCT
TCCTGGAGACCTCCGCGCCCCGCAACCTCCCCTTCTACGAGCGGCTCGGCTTCACCGTCACCGCCGACGT
CGAGGTGCCCGAAGGACCGCGCACCTGGTGCATGACCCGCAAGCCCGGTGCCTGAAATCAACCTCTGGAT
TACAAAATTTGTGAAAGATTGACTGGTATTCTTAACTATGTTGCTCCTTTTACGCTATGTGGATACGCTG
CTTTAATGCCTTTGTATCATGCGTTAACTAAACTTGTTTATTGCAGCTTATAATGGTTACAAATAAAGCA
ATAGCATCACAAATTTCACAAATAAAGCATTTTTTTCACTGCATTCTAGTTGTGGTTTGTCCAAACTCAT
CAATGTATCTTATCATGTCTGGAATTGACTCAAATGATGTCAATTAGTCTATCAGAAGCTCATCTGGTCT
CCCTTCCGGGCCTGCAGGGGCGCCTGATGCGGTATTTTCTCCTTACGCATCTGTGCGGTATTTCACACCG
CATA
[95 nt withheld, positions 7285-7379]
T
[46 nt withheld, positions 7381-7426]
C
[141 nt withheld, positions 7428-7568]
CCTTTGACGTTGGAGTCCACGTTCTTT
[37 nt withheld, positions 7596-7632]
ACTCTATCTCGGGCTATTCTTTTGATTTATAAGGGATTTTGCCGATTTCGGTCTATTGGTTAAAAAATGA
GCTGATTTAACAAAAATTTAACGCGAATTTTAACAAAATATTAACGTTTACAATTTTATGGTGCACTCTC
AGTACAATCTGCTCTGATGCCGCATAGTTAAGCCAGCCCCGACACCCGCCAACACCCGCTGACGCGCCCT
GACGGGCTTGTCTGCTCCCGGCATCCGCTTACAGACAAGCTGTGACCGTCTCCGGGAGCTGCATGTGTCA
GAGGTTTTCACCGTCATCACCGAAACGCGCGAGACGAAAGGGCCTCGTGATACGCCTATTTTTATAGGTT
AATGTCATGATAATAATGGTTTCTTAGACGTCAGGTGGCACTTTTCGGGGAAATGTGCGCGGAACCCCTA
TTTGTTTATTTTTCTAAATACATTCAAATATGTATCCGCTCATGAGACAATAACCCTGATAAATGCTTCA
ATAATATTGAAAAAGGAAGAGTATGAGTATTCAACATTTCCGTGTCGCCCTTATTCCCTTTTTTGCGGCA
TTTTGCCTTCCTGTTTTTGCTCACCCAGAAACGCTGGTGAAAGTAAAAGATGCTGAAGATCAGTTGGGTG
CACGAGTGGGTTACATCGAACTGGATCTCAACAGCGGTAAGATCCTTGAGAGTTTTCGCCCCGAAGAACG
TTTTCCAATGATGAGCACTTTTAAAGTTCTGCTATGTGGCGCGGTATTATCCCGTATTGACGCCGGGCAA
GAGCAACTCGGTCGCCGCATACACTATTCTCAGAATGACTTGGTTGAGTACTCACCAGTCACAGAAAAGC
ATCTTACGGATGGCATGACAGTAAGAGAATTATGCAGTGCTGCCATAACCATGAGTGATAACACTGCGGC
CAACTTACTTCTGACAACGATCGGAGGACCGAAGGAGCTAACCGCTTTTTTGCACAACATGGGGGATCAT
GTAACTCGCCTTGATCGTTGGGAACCGGAGCTGAATGAAGCCATACCAAACGACGAGCGTGACACCACGA
TGCCTGTAGCAATGGCAACAACGTTGCGCAAACTATTAACTGGCGAACTACTTACTCTAGCTTCCCGGCA
ACAATTAATAGACTGGATGGAGGCGGATAAAGTTGCAGGACCACTTCTGCGCTCGGCCCTTCCGGCTGGC
TGGTTTATTGCTGATAAATCTGGAGCCGGTGAGCGTGGAAGCCGCGGTATCATTGCAGCACTGGGGCCAG
ATGGTAAGCCCTCCCGTATCGTAGTTATCTACACGACGGGGAGTCAGGCAACTATGGATGAACGAAATAG
ACAGATCGCTGAGATAGGTGCCTCACTGATTAAGCATTGGTAACTGTCAGACCAAGTTTACTCATATATA
CTTTAGATTGATTTAAAACTTCATTTTTAATTTAAAAGGATCTAGGTGAAGATCCTTTTTGATAATCTCA
TGACCAAAATCCCTTAACGTGAGTTTTCGTTCCACTGAGCGTCAGACCCCGTAGAAAAGATCAAAGGATC
TTCTTGAGATCCTTTTTTTCTGCGCGTAATCTGCTGCTTGCAAACAAAAAAACCACCGCTACCAGCGGTG
GTTTGTTTGCCGGATCAAGAGCTACCAACTCTTTTTCCGAAGGTAACTGGCTTCAGCAGAGCGCAGATAC
CAAATACTGTTCTTCTAGTGTAGCCGTAGTTAGGCCACCACTTCAAGAACTCTGTAGCACCGCCTACATA
CCTCGCTCTGCTAATCCTGTTACCAGTGGCTGCTGCCAGTGGCGATAAGTCGTGTCTTACCGGGTTGGAC
TCAAGACGATAGTTACCGGATAAGGCGCAGCGGTCGGGCTGAACGGGGGGTTCGTGCACACAGCCCAGCT
TGGAGCGAACGACCTACACCGAACTGAGATACCTACAGCGTGAGCTATGAGAAAGCGCCACGCTTCCCGA
AGGGAGAAAGGCGGACAGGTATCCGGTAAGCGGCAGGGTCGGAACAGGAGAGCGCACGAGGGAGCTTCCA
GGGGGAAACGCCTGGTATCTTTATAGTCCTGTCGGGTTTCGCCACCTCTGACTTGAGCGTCGATTTTTGT
GATGCTCGTCAGGGGGGCGGAGCCTATGGAAAAACGCCAGCAACGCGGCCTTTTTACGGTTCCTGGCCTT
TTGCTGGCCTTTTGCTCACATGTGAGGGCCTATTTCCCATGATTCCTTCATATTTGCATATACGATACAA
GGCTGTTAGAGAGATAATTGGAATTAATTTGACTGTAAACACAAAGATATTAGTACAAAATACGTGACGT
AGAAAGTAATAATTTCTTGGGTAGTTTGCAGTTTTAAAATTATGTTTTAAAATGGACTATCATATGCTTA
CCGTAACTTGAAAGTATTTCGATTTCTTGGCTTTATATATCTTGTGGAAAGGACGAAACACCGCGTAACC
TCGTCTTCCAAGGTTTTAGAGCTAGAAATAGCAAGTTAAAATAAGGCTAGTCCGTTATCAACTTGAAAAA
GTGGCACCGAGTCGGTGCTTTTTTGTTTTAGAGCTAGAAATAGCAAGTTAAAATAAGGCTAGTCCGTTTT
TAGCGCGTGCGCCAATTCTGCAGACAAATGGCTCTAGAGGTACCCGTTACATAACTTACGGTAAATGGCC
CGCCTGGCTGACCGCCCAACGACCCCCGCCCATTGACGTCAATAGTAACGCCAATAGGGACTTTCCATTG
ACGTCAATGGGTGGAGTATTTACGGTAAACTGCCCACTTGGCAGTACATCAAGTGTATCATATGCCAAGT
ACGCCCCCTATTGACGTCAATGACGGTAAATGGCCCGCCTGGCATTGTGCCCAGTACATGACCTTATGGG
ACTTTCCTACTTGGCAGTACATCTACGTATTAGTCATCGCTATTACCATGGTCGAGGTGAGCCCCACGTT
CTGCTTCACTCTCCCCATCTCCCCCCCCTCCCCACCCCCAATTTTGTATTTATTTATTTTTTAATTATTT
TGTGCAGCGATGGGGGCGGGGGGGGGGGGGGGGCGCGCGCCAGGCGGGGCGGGGCGGGGCGAGGGGCGGG
GCGGG
